Addgene plasmid #132067: pDONR221_SLC2A12
Purpose: Gateway entry clone with codon-optimized ORF sequence for subcloning into custom expression vectors
Depositing lab: RESOLUTE Consortium & Giulio Superti-Furga. Depositing organization: CeMM Research Center for Molecular Medicine. Publication: The RESOLUTE consortium: unlocking SLC transporters for drug discovery. Superti-Furga G, Lackner D, Wiedmer T, Ingles-Prieto A, Barbosa B, Girardi E, Goldmann U, Gurtl B, Klavins K, Klimek C, Lindinger S, Lineiro-Retes E, Muller AC, Onstein S, Redinger G, Reil D, Sedlyarov V, Wolf G, Crawford M, Everley R, ... Steppan CM. Nat Rev Drug Discov. 2020 Jul;19(7):429-430. doi: 10.1038/d41573-020-00056-6. PubMed 32265506.
Backbone
  Vector backbone: pDONR221
  Backbone manufacturer: Thermo Fisher Scientific
  Backbone size w/o insert (bp): 2550
  Vector type: Mammalian Expression
Growth in bacteria
  Bacterial resistance: Kanamycin, 50 μg/mL
  Growth temperature: 37°C
  Growth strain: Stbl3
  Copy number: High Copy
Gene/Insert
  Gene/Insert name: SLC2A12 (alt name: GLUT12, GLUT8)
  Species: H. sapiens (human)
  Insert size (bp): 1851
  Entrez Gene: SLC2A12 (a.k.a. GLUT12, GLUT8)
  Cloning method: Gateway Cloning
  Sequencing primers: 5′ M13-fwd; 3′ M13-rev
Terms and licenses: Academic/Nonprofit Terms; Industry Terms
Depositor comments: For more information on the full Resolute plasmid collection, please see www.addgene.org/depositor-collections/re-solute/. Please provide your feedback on this plasmid to the RESOLUTE consortium by filling out their RESOLUTE repository feedback form: https://forms.office.com/Pages/ResponsePage.aspx?id=0e05yklzmkS7rjFGQL4N7z4feCLQvEJAmVcOCM_u885UN1JJRko0Ukg4TVQwNTZLOUxPQVJWT1NHUCQlQCN0PWcu
How to cite: pDONR221_SLC2A12 was a gift from RESOLUTE Consortium & Giulio Superti-Furga (Addgene plasmid # 132067 ; http://n2t.net/addgene:132067 ; RRID:Addgene_132067)
