[The description below was written by a language model from this plasmid's Addgene catalogue record and the feature table of its GenBank file.]
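Description:
pDONR221_SLC2A12 is a Gateway entry clone built on the pDONR221 backbone, carrying a codon-optimized open reading frame for human SLC2A12 (also known as GLUT12), a member of the solute carrier family of facilitative glucose transporters. The circular plasmid is 4401 bp in total, with an insert recorded as 1851 bp. It is maintained in E. coli at high copy through a ColE1/pUC-type origin of replication and is selected with kanamycin via the aph(3')-Ia aminoglycoside phosphotransferase gene.

The feature table does not annotate the ORF itself, but the interval between the attL1 and attL2 sites matches the recorded insert size and is where the SLC2A12 sequence sits. These attL sites are the substrates for the LR Clonase reaction, which transfers the ORF directionally into any attR-containing destination vector. The rrnB T1 and T2 transcription terminators lie upstream of attL1 and insulate the insert from read-through transcription originating in the backbone. M13 forward and reverse primer sites flank the cassette for sequence verification, and a T7 promoter sits just outside attL2, oriented towards the insert.

Although the catalogue lists the vector type as mammalian expression, no mammalian promoter or polyadenylation signal is annotated, so the plasmid is not itself an expression construct. Expression depends on the promoter, tags and selection elements supplied by the chosen destination vector. The record does not say whether the ORF retains a stop codon. The clone belongs to a consortium collection of SLC transporter ORFs intended for subcloning into custom expression vectors to support transporter research and drug discovery.
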