LOCUS       Exported 4401 bp ds-DNA circular SYN 12-MAY-2021
DEFINITION  Gateway entry clone with codon-optimized ORF sequence for subcloning
            into custom expression vectors.
ACCESSION   .
VERSION     .
KEYWORDS    pDONR221_SLC2A12
SOURCE      synthetic DNA construct
  ORGANISM  synthetic DNA construct
REFERENCE   1 (bases 1 to 4401)
  TITLE     RESOLUTE consortium SLC collection
REFERENCE   2 (bases 1 to 4401)
  AUTHORS   .
  TITLE     Direct Submission
  JOURNAL   Exported May 12, 2021 from SnapGene Server 1.1.58
            http://www.snapgene.com
FEATURES             Location/Qualifiers
     source          1..4401
                     /organism="synthetic DNA construct"
                     /mol_type="other DNA"
     primer_bind     92..109
                     /label=L4440
                     /note="L4440 vector, forward primer"
     terminator      268..295
                     /label=rrnB T2 terminator
                     /note="transcription terminator T2 from the E. coli rrnB
                     gene"
     terminator      387..473
                     /gene="Escherichia coli rrnB"
                     /label=rrnB T1 terminator
                     /note="transcription terminator T1 from the E. coli rrnB
                     gene"
     primer_bind     522..544
                     /label=M13/pUC Forward
                     /note="In lacZ gene"
     primer_bind     536..553
                     /label=M13 Forward
                     /note="In lacZ gene. Also called M13-F20 or M13 (-21)
                     Forward"
     primer_bind     537..553
                     /label=M13 fwd
                     /note="common sequencing primer, one of multiple similar
                     variants"
     protein_bind    569..668
                     /gene="mutant version of attL"
                     /label=attL1
                     /bound_moiety="LR Clonase(TM)"
                     /note="recombination site for the Gateway(R) LR reaction"
     protein_bind    complement(2526..2625)
                     /gene="mutant version of attL"
                     /label=attL2
                     /bound_moiety="LR Clonase(TM)"
                     /note="recombination site for the Gateway(R) LR reaction"
     primer_bind     complement(2642..2661)
                     /label=T7
                     /note="T7 promoter, forward primer"
     promoter        complement(2643..2661)
                     /label=T7 promoter
                     /note="promoter for bacteriophage T7 RNA polymerase"
     primer_bind     complement(2666..2682)
                     /label=M13 rev
                     /note="common sequencing primer, one of multiple similar
                     variants"
     primer_bind     complement(2666..2682)
                     /label=M13 Reverse
                     /note="In lacZ gene. Also called M13-rev"
     primer_bind     complement(2784..2803)
                     /label=pENTR-R
                     /note="pENTR vectors, reverse primer"
     CDS             2795..3604
                     /codon_start=1
                     /gene="aph(3')-Ia"
                     /product="aminoglycoside phosphotransferase"
                     /label=KanR
                     /note="confers resistance to kanamycin in bacteria or G418
                     (Geneticin(R)) in eukaryotes"
                     /translation="MSHIQRETSRPRLNSNMDADLYGYKWARDNVGQSGATIYRLYGKP
                     DAPELFLKHGKGSVANDVTDEMVRLNWLTEFMPLPTIKHFIRTPDDAWLLTTAIPGKTA
                     FQVLEEYPDSGENIVDALAVFLRRLHSIPVCNCPFNSDRVFRLAQAQSRMNNGLVDASD
                     FDDERNGWPVEQVWKEMHKLLPFSPDSVVTHGDFSLDNLIFDEGKLIGCIDVGRVGIAD
                     RYQDLAILWNCLGEFSPSLQKRLFQKYGIDNPDMNKLQFHLMLDEFF"
     primer_bind     complement(2862..2881)
                     /label=Kan-R
                     /note="Kanamycin resistance gene, reverse primer"
     rep_origin      3751..4339
                     /direction=RIGHT
                     /label=ori
                     /note="high-copy-number ColE1/pMB1/pBR322/pUC origin of
                     replication"
     primer_bind     4240..4259
                     /label=pBR322ori-F
                     /note="pBR322 origin, forward primer"
ORIGIN
        1 ctttcctgcg ttatcccctg attctgtgga taaccgtatt accgcctttg agtgagctga
       61 taccgctcgc cgcagccgaa cgaccgagcg cagcgagtca gtgagcgagg aagcggaaga
      121 gcgcccaata cgcaaaccgc ctctccccgc gcgttggccg attcattaat gcagctggca
      181 cgacaggttt cccgactgga aagcgggcag tgagcgcaac gcaattaata cgcgtaccgc
      241 tagccaggaa gagtttgtag aaacgcaaaa aggccatccg tcaggatggc cttctgctta
      301 gtttgatgcc tggcagttta tggcgggcgt cctgcccgcc accctccggg ccgttgcttc
      361 acaacgttca aatccgctcc cggcggattt gtcctactca ggagagcgtt caccgacaaa
      421 caacagataa aacgaaaggc ccagtcttcc gactgagcct ttcgttttat ttgatgcctg
      481 gcagttccct actctcgcgt taacgctagc atggatgttt tcccagtcac gacgttgtaa
      541 aacgacggcc agtcttaagc tcgggcccca aataatgatt ttattttgac tgatagtgac
      601 ctgttcgttg caacacattg atgagcaatg cttttttata atgccaactt tgtacaaaaa
      661 agcaggctcc accatggtgc ctgtggagaa taccgagggc ccatccctgc tgaaccagaa
      721 gggcaccgcc gtggagacag agggaagcgg atccaggcac ccaccttggg ccagaggctg
      781 cggcatgttc acctttctga gctccgtgac agcagccgtg tccggactgc tggtgggata
      841 cgagctgggc atcatctctg gcgccctgct gcagatcaag accctgctgg ccctgagctg
      901 tcacgagcag gagatggtgg tgtctagcct ggtcatcggc gccctgctgg catccctgac
      961 cggaggcgtg ctgatcgaca gatatggccg gagaacagcc atcatcctgt cctcttgcct
     1021 gctgggcctg ggctctctgg tgctgatcct gtctctgagc tacaccgtgc tgatcgtggg
     1081 ccgcatcgcc atcggcgtgt ccatctctct gagctccatc gccacatgcg tgtacatcgc
     1141 agagatcgca cctcagcaca ggaggggact gctggtgagc ctgaatgagc tgatgatcgt
     1201 gatcggcatc ctgtccgcct acatctctaa ttatgccttc gccaacgtgt ttcacggctg
     1261 gaagtacatg ttcggactgg tcatcccact gggcgtgctg caggcaatcg ccatgtattt
     1321 cctgccaccc agccctcggt tcctggtcat gaagggacag gagggagcag catctaaggt
     1381 gctgggccgg ctgagagccc tgagcgacac cacagaggag ctgaccgtga tcaagtctag
     1441 cctgaaggat gagtaccagt atagcttctg ggacctgttt agatccaagg ataacatgag
     1501 gacccgcatc atgatcggcc tgacactggt gttctttgtg cagatcaccg gccagccaaa
     1561 tatcctgttc tacgcctcca cagtgctgaa gtctgtgggc tttcagagca acgaggcagc
     1621 atctctggca agcaccggag tgggcgtggt gaaagtgatc tctaccatcc cagccacact
     1681 gctggtggac cacgtgggca gcaagacatt tctgtgcatc ggctcctctg tgatggccgc
     1741 ctccctggtg accatgggca tcgtgaatct gaacatccac atgaatttca cacacatctg
     1801 taggtcccac aattctatca accagagcct ggacgagtcc gtgatctacg gccccggcaa
     1861 cctgtccacc aacaataaca cactgcggga tcactttaag ggcatcagct cccactctag
     1921 atctagcctg atgcctctga ggaatgacgt ggataagagg ggagagacca caagcgcctc
     1981 cctgctgaac gcaggactga gccacaccga gtaccagatc gtgacagacc caggcgatgt
     2041 gcccgccttc ctgaagtggc tgagcctggc ctccctgctg gtgtatgtgg ccgcctttag
     2101 catcggcctg ggccctatgc catggctggt gctgtccgag atcttcccag gaggaatcag
     2161 gggaagagca atggcactga cctcctctat gaattggggc atcaacctgc tgatctccct
     2221 gacattcctg accgtgacag atctgatcgg cctgccttgg gtgtgcttta tctacaccat
     2281 catgtctctg gccagcctgc tgttcgtggt catgtttatc ccagagacaa agggctgctc
     2341 cctggagcag atctctatgg agctggccaa ggtgaactac gtgaagaaca acatctgttt
     2401 catgagccac caccaggagg agctggtgcc caagcagcct cagaagcgga agccacagga
     2461 gcagctgctg gagtgcaaca agctgtgcgg aaggggacag tctaggcagc tgagccccga
     2521 gaccgaccca gctttcttgt acaaagttgg cattataaga aagcattgct tatcaatttg
     2581 ttgcaacgaa caggtcacta tcagtcaaaa taaaatcatt atttgccatc cagctgatat
     2641 cccctatagt gagtcgtatt acatggtcat agctgtttcc tggcagctct ggcccgtgtc
     2701 tcaaaatctc tgatgttaca ttgcacaaga taaaaatata tcatcatgaa caataaaact
     2761 gtctgcttac ataaacagta atacaagggg tgttatgagc catattcaac gggaaacgtc
     2821 gaggccgcga ttaaattcca acatggatgc tgatttatat gggtataaat gggctcgcga
     2881 taatgtcggg caatcaggtg cgacaatcta tcgcttgtat gggaagcccg atgcgccaga
     2941 gttgtttctg aaacatggca aaggtagcgt tgccaatgat gttacagatg agatggtcag
     3001 actaaactgg ctgacggaat ttatgcctct tccgaccatc aagcatttta tccgtactcc
     3061 tgatgatgca tggttactca ccactgcgat ccccggaaaa acagcattcc aggtattaga
     3121 agaatatcct gattcaggtg aaaatattgt tgatgcgctg gcagtgttcc tgcgccggtt
     3181 gcattcgatt cctgtttgta attgtccttt taacagcgat cgcgtatttc gtctcgctca
     3241 ggcgcaatca cgaatgaata acggtttggt tgatgcgagt gattttgatg acgagcgtaa
     3301 tggctggcct gttgaacaag tctggaaaga aatgcataaa cttttgccat tctcaccgga
     3361 ttcagtcgtc actcatggtg atttctcact tgataacctt atttttgacg aggggaaatt
     3421 aataggttgt attgatgttg gacgagtcgg aatcgcagac cgataccagg atcttgccat
     3481 cctatggaac tgcctcggtg agttttctcc ttcattacag aaacggcttt ttcaaaaata
     3541 tggtattgat aatcctgata tgaataaatt gcagtttcat ttgatgctcg atgagttttt
     3601 ctaatcagaa ttggttaatt ggttgtaaca ctggcagagc attacgctga cttgacggga
     3661 cggcgcaagc tcatgaccaa aatcccttaa cgtgagttac gcgtcgttcc actgagcgtc
     3721 agaccccgta gaaaagatca aaggatcttc ttgagatcct ttttttctgc gcgtaatctg
     3781 ctgcttgcaa acaaaaaaac caccgctacc agcggtggtt tgtttgccgg atcaagagct
     3841 accaactctt tttccgaagg taactggctt cagcagagcg cagataccaa atactgttct
     3901 tctagtgtag ccgtagttag gccaccactt caagaactct gtagcaccgc ctacatacct
     3961 cgctctgcta atcctgttac cagtggctgc tgccagtggc gataagtcgt gtcttaccgg
     4021 gttggactca agacgatagt taccggataa ggcgcagcgg tcgggctgaa cggggggttc
     4081 gtgcacacag cccagcttgg agcgaacgac ctacaccgaa ctgagatacc tacagcgtga
     4141 gctatgagaa agcgccacgc ttcccgaagg gagaaaggcg gacaggtatc cggtaagcgg
     4201 cagggtcgga acaggagagc gcacgaggga gcttccaggg ggaaacgcct ggtatcttta
     4261 tagtcctgtc gggtttcgcc acctctgact tgagcgtcga tttttgtgat gctcgtcagg
     4321 ggggcggagc ctatggaaaa acgccagcaa cgcggccttt ttacggttcc tggccttttg
     4381 ctggcctttt gctcacatgt t
//
