>Addgene plasmid #132067 | pDONR221_SLC2A12 | depositor partial sequence | sequence record 253534 | Codon-optimized ORF of SLC2A12
ATGGTGCCTGTGGAGAATACCGAGGGCCCATCCCTGCTGAACCAGAAGGGCACCGCCGTGGAGACAGAGG
GAAGCGGATCCAGGCACCCACCTTGGGCCAGAGGCTGCGGCATGTTCACCTTTCTGAGCTCCGTGACAGC
AGCCGTGTCCGGACTGCTGGTGGGATACGAGCTGGGCATCATCTCTGGCGCCCTGCTGCAGATCAAGACC
CTGCTGGCCCTGAGCTGTCACGAGCAGGAGATGGTGGTGTCTAGCCTGGTCATCGGCGCCCTGCTGGCAT
CCCTGACCGGAGGCGTGCTGATCGACAGATATGGCCGGAGAACAGCCATCATCCTGTCCTCTTGCCTGCT
GGGCCTGGGCTCTCTGGTGCTGATCCTGTCTCTGAGCTACACCGTGCTGATCGTGGGCCGCATCGCCATC
GGCGTGTCCATCTCTCTGAGCTCCATCGCCACATGCGTGTACATCGCAGAGATCGCACCTCAGCACAGGA
GGGGACTGCTGGTGAGCCTGAATGAGCTGATGATCGTGATCGGCATCCTGTCCGCCTACATCTCTAATTA
TGCCTTCGCCAACGTGTTTCACGGCTGGAAGTACATGTTCGGACTGGTCATCCCACTGGGCGTGCTGCAG
GCAATCGCCATGTATTTCCTGCCACCCAGCCCTCGGTTCCTGGTCATGAAGGGACAGGAGGGAGCAGCAT
CTAAGGTGCTGGGCCGGCTGAGAGCCCTGAGCGACACCACAGAGGAGCTGACCGTGATCAAGTCTAGCCT
GAAGGATGAGTACCAGTATAGCTTCTGGGACCTGTTTAGATCCAAGGATAACATGAGGACCCGCATCATG
ATCGGCCTGACACTGGTGTTCTTTGTGCAGATCACCGGCCAGCCAAATATCCTGTTCTACGCCTCCACAG
TGCTGAAGTCTGTGGGCTTTCAGAGCAACGAGGCAGCATCTCTGGCAAGCACCGGAGTGGGCGTGGTGAA
AGTGATCTCTACCATCCCAGCCACACTGCTGGTGGACCACGTGGGCAGCAAGACATTTCTGTGCATCGGC
TCCTCTGTGATGGCCGCCTCCCTGGTGACCATGGGCATCGTGAATCTGAACATCCACATGAATTTCACAC
ACATCTGTAGGTCCCACAATTCTATCAACCAGAGCCTGGACGAGTCCGTGATCTACGGCCCCGGCAACCT
GTCCACCAACAATAACACACTGCGGGATCACTTTAAGGGCATCAGCTCCCACTCTAGATCTAGCCTGATG
CCTCTGAGGAATGACGTGGATAAGAGGGGAGAGACCACAAGCGCCTCCCTGCTGAACGCAGGACTGAGCC
ACACCGAGTACCAGATCGTGACAGACCCAGGCGATGTGCCCGCCTTCCTGAAGTGGCTGAGCCTGGCCTC
CCTGCTGGTGTATGTGGCCGCCTTTAGCATCGGCCTGGGCCCTATGCCATGGCTGGTGCTGTCCGAGATC
TTCCCAGGAGGAATCAGGGGAAGAGCAATGGCACTGACCTCCTCTATGAATTGGGGCATCAACCTGCTGA
TCTCCCTGACATTCCTGACCGTGACAGATCTGATCGGCCTGCCTTGGGTGTGCTTTATCTACACCATCAT
GTCTCTGGCCAGCCTGCTGTTCGTGGTCATGTTTATCCCAGAGACAAAGGGCTGCTCCCTGGAGCAGATC
TCTATGGAGCTGGCCAAGGTGAACTACGTGAAGAACAACATCTGTTTCATGAGCCACCACCAGGAGGAGC
TGGTGCCCAAGCAGCCTCAGAAGCGGAAGCCACAGGAGCAGCTGCTGGAGTGCAACAAGCTGTGCGGAAG
GGGACAGTCTAGGCAGCTGAGCCCCGAGACC
